>Addgene plasmid #249558 | pT7II-dGAEtau | addgene full sequence | sequence record 497965 | Addgene NGS Result
CTTGAAGACGAAAGGGCCTCGTGATACGCCTATTTTTATAGGTTAATGTCATGATAATAATGGTTTCTTA
GACGTCAGGTGGCACTTTTCGGGGAAATGTGCGCGGAACCCCTATTTGTTTATTTTTCTAAATACATTCA
AATATGTATCCGCTCATGAGACAATAACCCTGATAAATGCTTCAATAATATTGAAAAAGGAAGAGTATGA
GTATTCAACATTTCCGTGTCGCCCTTATTCCCTTTTTTGCGGCATTTTGCCTTCCTGTTTTTGCTCACCC
AGAAACGCTGGTGAAAGTAAAAGATGCTGAAGATCAGTTGGGTGCACGAGTGGGTTACATCGAACTGGAT
CTCAACAGCGGTAAGATCCTTGAGAGTTTTCGCCCCGAAGAACGTTTTCCAATGATGAGCACTTTTAAAG
TTCTGCTATGTGGCGCGGTATTATCCCGTGTTGACGCCGGGCAAGAGCAACTCGGTCGCCGCATACACTA
TTCTCAGAATGACTTGGTTGAGTACTCACCAGTCACAGAAAAGCATCTTACGGATGGCATGACAGTAAGA
GAATTATGCAGTGCTGCCATAACCATGAGTGATAACACTGCGGCCAACTTACTTCTGACAACGATCGGAG
GACCGAAGGAGCTAACCGCTTTTTTGCACAACATGGGGGATCATGTAACTCGCCTTGATCGTTGGGAACC
GGAGCTGAATGAAGCCATACCAAACGACGAGCGTGACACCACGATGCCTGCAGCAATGGCAACAACGTTG
CGCAAACTATTAACTGGCGAACTACTTACTCTAGCTTCCCGGCAACAATTAATAGACTGGATGGAGGCGG
ATAAAGTTGCAGGACCACTTCTGCGCTCGGCCCTTCCGGCTGGCTGGTTTATTGCTGATAAATCTGGAGC
CGGTGAGCGTGGGTCTCGCGGTATCATTGCAGCACTGGGGCCAGATGGTAAGCCCTCCCGTATCGTAGTT
ATCTACACGACGGGGAGTCAGGCAACTATGGATGAACGAAATAGACAGATCGCTGAGATAGGTGCCTCAC
TGATTAAGCATTGGTAACTGTCAGACCAAGTTTACTCATATATACTTTAGATTGATTTAAAACTTCATTT
TTAATTTAAAAGGATCTAGGTGAAGATCCTTTTTGATAATCTCATGACCAAAATCCCTTAACGTGAGTTT
TCGTTCCACTGAGCGTCAGACCCCGTAGAAAAGATCAAAGGATCTTCTTGAGATCCTTTTTTTCTGCGCG
TAATCTGCTGCTTGCAAACAAAAAAACCACCGCTACCAGCGGTGGTTTGTTTGCCGGATCAAGAGCTACC
AACTCTTTTTCCGAAGGTAACTGGCTTCAGCAGAGCGCAGATACCAAATACTGTCCTTCTAGTGTAGCCG
TAGTTAGGCCACCACTTCAAGAACTCTGTAGCACCGCCTACATACCTCGCTCTGCTAATCCTGTTACCAG
TGGCTGCTGCCAGTGGCGATAAGTCGTGTCTTACCGGGTTGGACTCAAGACGATAGTTACCGGATAAGGC
GCAGCGGTCGGGCTGAACGGGGGGTTCGTGCACACAGCCCAGCTTGGAGCGAACGACCTACACCGAACTG
AGATACCTACAGCGTGAGCTATGAGAAAGCGCCACGCTTCCCGAAGGGAGAAAGGCGGACAGGTATCCGG
TAAGCGGCAGGGTCGGAACAGGAGAGCGCACGAGGGAGCTTCCAGGGGGAAACGCCTGGTATCTTTATAG
TCCTGTCGGGTTTCGCCACCTCTGACTTGAGCGTCGATTTTTGTGATGCTCGTCAGGGGGGCGGAGCCTA
TGGAAAAACGCCAGCAACGCGGCCTTTTTACGGTTCCTGGCCTTTTGCTGGCCTTTTGCTCACATGTTCT
TTCCTGCGTTATCCCCTGATTCTGTGGATAACCGTATTACCGCCTTTGAGTGAGCTGATACCGCTCGCCG
CAGCCGAACGACCGAGCGCAGCGAGTCAGTGAGCGAGGAAGCGGAAGAGCGCCTGATGCGGTATTTTCTC
CTTACGCATCTGTGCGGTATTTCACACCGCAATGGTGCACTCTCAGTACAATCTGCTCTGATGCCGCATA
GTTAAGCCAGTATACACTCCGCTATCGCTACGTGACTGGGTCATGGCTGCGCCCCGACACCCGCCAACAC
CCGCTGACGCGCCCTGACGGGCTTGTCTGCTCCCGGCATCCGCTTACAGACAAGCTGTGACCGTCTCCGG
GAGCTGCATGTGTCAGAGGTTTTCACCGTCATCACCGAAACGCGCGAGGCAGTCGATCGACGCTCTCCCT
TATGCGACTCCTGCATTAGGAAGCAGCCCAGTAGTAGGTTGAGGCCGTTGAGCACCGCCGCCGCAAGGAA
TGGTGCATGCAAGGAGATGGCGCCCAACAGTCCCCCGGCCACGGGGCCTGCCACCATACCCACGCCGAAA
CAAGCGCTCATGAGCCCGAAGTGGCGAGCCCGATCTTCCCCATCGGTGATGTCGGCGATATAGGCGCCAG
CAACCGCACCTGTGGCGCCGGTGATGCCGGCCACGATGCGTCCGGCGTAGAGGATCGAGATCTCGATCCC
GCGAAATTAATACGACTCACTATAGGGAGACCACAACGGTTTCCCTCTAGAAATAATTTTGTTTAACTTT
AAGAAGGAGATATACCATGATCAAACACGTCCCGGGAGGCGGCAGTGTGCAAATAGTCTACAAACCAGTT
GACCTGAGCAAGGTGACCTCCAAGTGTGGCTCATTAGGCAACATCCATCATAAACCAGGAGGTGGCCAGG
TGGAAGTAAAATCTGAGAAGCTTGACTTCAAGGACAGAGTCCAGTCGAAGATTGGGTCCCTGGACAATAT
CACCCACGTCCCTGGCGGAGGAAATAAAAAGATTGAAACCCACAAGCTGACCTTCCGCGAGAACGCCAAA
GCCAAGACAGACCACGGGGCGGAGTAAGAATTCAAGCTTCTCGAGGATCCGGCTGCTAACAAAGCCCGAA
AGGAAGCTGAGTTGGCTGCTGCC
[37 nt withheld, positions 3034-3070]
AGATTGTATAAGCAAATATTTAAATTGTAAGCGTTAATATTTTGTTAAAATTCGCGTTAAATTTTTGTTA
AATCAGCTCATTTTTTAACCAATAGGCCGAAATCGGCAAAATCCCTTATAAATCAAAAGAATAGACCGAG
ATAGGGT
[37 nt withheld, positions 3218-3254]
AAAGAACGTGGACTCCAACGTCAAAGG
[49 nt withheld, positions 3282-3330]
T
[91 nt withheld, positions 3332-3422]
G
[124 nt withheld, positions 3424-3547]
GGGGATCAATT
Features (pLannotate 1.2.2; 11 found; start..end, strand, type, name):
    102..206     +  promoter       AmpR promoter: bla
    207..1067    +  CDS            AmpR: β-lactamase; bla; confers resistance to ampicillin, carbenicillin, and related antibiotics
   1238..1826    +  rep_origin     ori: high-copy-number ColE1/pMB1/pBR322/pUC origin of replication
   2012..2151    -  misc_feature   bom: basis of mobility region from pBR322
   2253..2292    -  CDS            rop (fragment): Rop protein, which maintains plasmids at low copy number; rop
   2297..2576    -  CDS            TcR (fragment): tetracycline efflux protein; tet; confers resistance to tetracycline
   2598..2616    +  promoter       T7 promoter: promoter for bacteriophage T7 RNA polymerase
   2648..2670    +  RBS            RBS: efficient ribosome binding site from bacteriophage T7 gene 10 (Olins and Rangwala, 1989)
   2806..2964    +  CDS            MAPT (fragment): TAU_SPECI - Experimental evidence at protein level: Swiss-Prot protein existence level 1. Promotes microtubule assembly and stability, and might be involved in the establishment and maintenance of neuronal polarity. The C-terminus binds axonal microtubules while the N-terminus binds neural plasma membrane components, suggesting that tau functions as a linker protein between both. Axonal polarity is predetermined by tau localization (in the neuronal cell) in the domain of the cell body defined by the centrosome. The short isoforms allow plasticity of the cytoskeleton whereas the longer isoforms
   2992..3036    +  CDS            SET1 (fragment) (sequence partly withheld): solubility-enhancement tag derived from T7 phage gene 10B
   3119..3547    -  rep_origin     f1 ori (sequence partly withheld): f1 bacteriophage origin of replication; arrow indicates direction of (+) strand synthesis
