[The description below was written by a language model from this plasmid's Addgene catalogue record and pLannotate feature annotations shown in this document.]
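Description:
pT7II-dGAEtau is a small bacterial expression plasmid (about 3.5 kb) built on the pT7II backbone for recombinant production of the dGAE fragment of human tau (MAPT), the region corresponding to the Alzheimer's disease filament core, in a cysteine-free ("cysless") form. The backbone is pBR322-derived. It carries a ColE1/pMB1-type origin of replication together with the bom mobility region, plus short remnants of the rop and tetracycline-resistance genes that are annotated only as fragments and are presumably non-functional. The catalogue lists the plasmid as low copy. Selection is by ampicillin through a β-lactamase gene driven by its own bla promoter, and an f1 phage origin is also present, which in principle allows single-stranded DNA production.

The 291 bp tau insert sits downstream of a bacteriophage T7 promoter and the efficient ribosome binding site from T7 gene 10, so transcription depends on T7 RNA polymerase supplied by a DE3 lysogen expression host. No lac operator or T7 terminator is annotated in the feature table. The automated annotation recognises only part of the insert as MAPT, which probably reflects the limits of database matching. It also flags a short downstream match to a T7 gene 10B-derived solubility tag, but the record does not indicate whether this segment is translated as part of the product. No affinity tag is annotated, consistent with the associated work on tag-less purification of tau, although the record mentions nickel affinity and size-exclusion chromatography for purification. The construct is intended for producing dGAE tau protein; the record does not state specific downstream uses.
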