Addgene plasmid #249558: pT7II-dGAEtau
Purpose: Recombinant protein synthesis of dGAE (AD Core) human Tau cysless variant.
Depositing lab: Jeff Kuret. Depositing organization: Ohio State University. Publication: Efficient tag-less purification of recombinant human tau proteins. Pettis JA, Orshoski M, Pal S, Allen AM, Ortega Zepeda M, Wysocki VH, Kuret J. Anal Biochem. 2026 Mar 4;714:116095. doi: 10.1016/j.ab.2026.116095. PubMed 41791447.
Backbone
  Vector backbone: pT7II
  Backbone size w/o insert (bp): 3256
  Total vector size (bp): 3546
  Vector type: Bacterial Expression
Growth in bacteria
  Bacterial resistance: Ampicillin, 100 μg/mL
  Growth temperature: 37°C
  Growth strain: DH5alpha
  Growth instructions: To produce tau protein, express in BL21(DE3) Codon Plus RP. Purify by Ni IMAC and SEC.
  Copy number: Low Copy
Gene/Insert
  Gene/Insert name: Tau (dGAE)
  Species: H. sapiens (human)
  Insert size (bp): 291
  Entrez Gene: MAPT (a.k.a. DDPAC, FTD1, FTDP-17, MAPTL, MSTD, MTBT1, MTBT2, PPND, PPP1R103, TAU, Tau-PHF6, tau-40)
Terms and licenses: Academic/Nonprofit Terms; Industry Terms: Not Available to Industry
How to cite: pT7II-dGAEtau was a gift from Jeff Kuret (Addgene plasmid # 249558 ; http://n2t.net/addgene:249558 ; RRID:Addgene_249558)
